>Addgene plasmid #200641 | pCDNA3.1(+) miniTurboID-6xGGSG linker-FKBPF36V-2xHA | addgene full sequence | sequence record 392566 | Addgene NGS Result
GACGGATCGGGAGATCTCCCGATCCCCTATGGTGCACTCTCAGTACAATCTGCTCTGATGCCGCATAGTT
AAGCCAGTATCTGCTCCCTGCTTGTGTGTTGGAGGTCGCTGAGTAGTGCGCGAGCAAAATTTAAGCTACA
ACAAGGCAAGGCTTGACCGACAATTGCATGAAGAATCTGCTTAGGGTTAGGCGTTTTGCGCTGCTTCGCG
ATGTACGGGCCAGATATACGCGTTGACATTGATTATTGACTAGTTATTAATAGTAATCAATTACGGGGTC
ATTAGTTCATAGCCCATATATGGAGTTCCGCGTTACATAACTTACGGTAAATGGCCCGCCTGGCTGACCG
CCCAACGACCCCCGCCCATTGACGTCAATAATGACGTATGTTCCCATAGTAACGCCAATAGGGACTTTCC
ATTGACGTCAATGGGTGGAGTATTTACGGTAAACTGCCCACTTGGCAGTACATCAAGTGTATCATATGCC
AAGTACGCCCCCTATTGACGTCAATGACGGTAAATGGCCCGCCTGGCATTATGCCCAGTACATGACCTTA
TGGGACTTTCCTACTTGGCAGTACATCTACGTATTAGTCATCGCTATTACCATGGTGATGCGGTTTTGGC
AGTACATCAATGGGCGTGGATAGCGGTTTGACTCACGGGGATTTCCAAGTCTCCACCCCATTGACGTCAA
TGGGAGTTTGTTTTGGCACCAAAATCAACGGGACTTTCCAAAATGTCGTAACAACTCCGCCCCATTGACG
CAAATGGGCGGTAGGCGTGTACGGTGGGAGGTCTATATAAGCAGAGCTCTCTGGCTAACTAGAGAACCCA
CTGCTTACTGGCTTATCGAAATTAATACGACTCACTATAGGGAGACCCAAGCTGGCTAGCGTTTAAACTT
AAGCTTATGGCTCGGGATCCACCGGTCGCCACCATGATCCCGCTGCTGAACGCTAAACAGATTCTGGGAC
AGCTGGACGGCGGGAGCGTGGCAGTCCTGCCTGTGGTCGACTCCACCAATCAGTACCTGCTGGATCGAAT
CGGCGAGCTGAAGAGTGGGGATGCTTGCATTGCAGAATATCAGCAGGCAGGGAGAGGAAGCAGAGGGAGG
AAATGGTTCTCTCCTTTTGGAGCTAACCTGTACCTGAGTATGTTTTGGCGCCTGAAGCGGGGACCAGCAG
CAATCGGCCTGGGCCCGGTCATCGGAATTGTCATGGCAGAAGCGCTGCGAAAGCTGGGAGCAGACAAGGT
GCGAGTCAAATGGCCCAATGACCTGTATCTGCAGGATAGAAAGCTGGCAGGCATCCTGGTGGAGCTGGCC
GGAATAACAGGCGATGCTGCACAGATCGTCATTGGCGCCGGGATTAACGTGGCTATGAGGCGCGTGGAGG
AAAGCGTGGTCAATCAGGGCTGGATCACACTGCAGGAAGCAGGGATTAACCTGGACAGGAATACTCTGGC
CGCTATGCTGATCCGAGAGCTGCGGGCAGCCCTGGAACTGTTCGAGCAGGAAGGCCTGGCTCCATATCTG
TCACGGTGGGAGAAGCTGGATAACTTCATCAATAGACCCGTGAAGCTGATCATTGGGGACAAAGAGATTT
TCGGGATTAGCCGGGGGATTGATAAACAGGGAGCCCTGCTGCTGGAACAGGACGGAGTTATCAAACCCTG
GATGGGCGGAGAAATCAGTCTGCGGTCTGCCGAAAAGGCTAGCGGTGGTTCTGGTGGCGGCAGTGGGGGG
GGGTCCGGTGGCGGATCAGGTGGTGGAAGTGGCGGTGGCTCAGGTGGAGTGCAGGTGGAAACCATCTCCC
CAGGAGACGGGCGCACCTTCCCCAAGCGCGGCCAGACCTGCGTGGTGCACTACACCGGGATGCTTGAAGA
TGGAAAGAAAGTTGATTCCTCCCGGGACAGAAACAAGCCCTTTAAGTTTATGCTAGGCAAGCAGGAGGTG
ATCCGAGGCTGGGAAGAAGGGGTTGCCCAGATGAGTGTGGGTCAGAGAGCCAAACTGACTATATCTCCAG
ATTATGCCTATGGTGCCACTGGGCACCCAGGCATCATCCCACCACATGCCACTCTCGTCTTCGATGTGGA
GCTTCTAAAACTGGAAGGCGGCTACCCCTACGACGTGCCCGACTACGCCGGCTATCCGTATGATGTCCCG
GACTATGCAGGCTAAGAATTCTGCAGATATCCAGCACAGTGGCGGCCGCTCGAGTCTAGAGGGCCCGTTT
AAACCCGCTGATCAGCCTCGACTGTGCCTTCTAGTTGCCAGCCATCTGTTGTTTGCCCCTCCCCCGTGCC
TTCCTTGACCCTGGAAGGTGCCACTCCCACTGTCCTTTCCTAATAAAATGAGGAAATTGCATCGCATTGT
CTGAGTAGGTGTCATTCTATTCTGGGGGGTGGGGTGGGGCAGGACAGCAAGGGGGAGGATTGGGAAGACA
ATAGCAGGCATGCTGGGGATGCGGTGGGCTCTATGGCTTCTGAGGCGGAAAGAACCAGCTGGGGCTCTAG
GGGGTATCCCC
[124 nt withheld, positions 2532-2655]
C
[91 nt withheld, positions 2657-2747]
A
[49 nt withheld, positions 2749-2797]
CCTTTGACGTTGGAGTCCACGTTCTTT
[37 nt withheld, positions 2825-2861]
ACCCTATCTCGGTCTATTCTTTTGATTTATAAGGGATTTTGCCGATTTCGGCCTATTGGTTAAAAAATGA
GCTGATTTAACAAAAATTTAACGCGAATTAATTCTGTGGAATGTGTGTCAGTTAGGGTGTGGAAAGTCCC
CAGGCTCCCCAGCAGGCAGAAGTATGCAAAGCATGCATCTCAATTAGTCAGCAACCAGGTGTGGAAAGTC
CCCAGGCTCCCCAGCAGGCAGAAGTATGCAAAGCATGCATCTCAATTAGTCAGCAACCATAGTCCCGCCC
CTAACTCCGCCCATCCCGCCCCTAACTCCGCCCAGTTCCGCCCATTCTCCGCCCCATGGCTGACTAATTT
TTTTTATTTATGCAGAGGCCGAGGCCGCCTCTGCCTCTGAGCTATTCCAGAAGTAGTGAGGAGGCTTTTT
TGGAGGCCTAGGCTTTTGCAAAAAGCTCCCGGGAGCTTGTATATCCATTTTCGGATCTGATCAAGAGACA
GGATGAGGATCGTTTCGCATGATTGAACAAGATGGATTGCACGCAGGTTCTCCGGCCGCTTGGGTGGAGA
GGCTATTCGGCTATGACTGGGCACAACAGACAATCGGCTGCTCTGATGCCGCCGTGTTCCGGCTGTCAGC
GCAGGGGCGCCCGGTTCTTTTTGTCAAGACCGACCTGTCCGGTGCCCTGAATGAACTGCAGGACGAGGCA
GCGCGGCTATCGTGGCTGGCCACGACGGGCGTTCCTTGCGCAGCTGTGCTCGACGTTGTCACTGAAGCGG
GAAGGGACTGGCTGCTATTGGGCGAAGTGCCGGGGCAGGATCTCCTGTCATCTCACCTTGCTCCTGCCGA
GAAAGTATCCATCATGGCTGATGCAATGCGGCGGCTGCATACGCTTGATCCGGCTACCTGCCCATTCGAC
CACCAAGCGAAACATCGCATCGAGCGAGCACGTACTCGGATGGAAGCCGGTCTTGTCGATCAGGATGATC
TGGACGAAGAGCATCAGGGGCTCGCGCCAGCCGAACTGTTCGCCAGGCTCAAGGCGCGCATGCCCGACGG
CGAGGATCTCGTCGTGACCCATGGCGATGCCTGCTTGCCGAATATCATGGTGGAAAATGGCCGCTTTTCT
GGATTCATCGACTGTGGCCGGCTGGGTGTGGCGGACCGCTATCAGGACATAGCGTTGGCTACCCGTGATA
TTGCTGAAGAGCTTGGCGGCGAATGGGCTGACCGCTTCCTCGTGCTTTACGGTATCGCCGCTCCCGATTC
GCAGCGCATCGCCTTCTATCGCCTTCTTGACGAGTTCTTCTGAGCGGGACTCTGGGGTTCGAAATGACCG
ACCAAGCGACGCCCAACCTGCCATCACGAGATTTCGATTCCACCGCCGCCTTCTATGAAAGGTTGGGCTT
CGGAATCGTTTTCCGGGACGCCGGCTGGATGATCCTCCAGCGCGGGGATCTCATGCTGGAGTTCTTCGCC
CACCCCAACTTGTTTATTGCAGCTTATAATGGTTACAAATAAAGCAATAGCATCACAAATTTCACAAATA
AAGCATTTTTTTCACTGCATTCTAGTTGTGGTTTGTCCAAACTCATCAATGTATCTTATCATGTCTGTAT
ACCGTCGACCTCTAGCTAGAGCTTGGCGTAATCATGGTCATAGCTGTTTCCTGTGTGAAATTGTTATCCG
CTCACAATTCCACACAACATACGAGCCGGAAGCATAAAGTGTAAAGCCTGGGGTGCCTAATGAGTGAGCT
AACTCACATTAATTGCGTTGCGCTCACTGCCCGCTTTCCAGTCGGGAAACCTGTCGTGCCAGCTGCATTA
ATGAATCGGCCAACGCGCGGGGAGAGGCGGTTTGCGTATTGGGCGCTCTTCCGCTTCCTCGCTCACTGAC
TCGCTGCGCTCGGTCGTTCGGCTGCGGCGAGCGGTATCAGCTCACTCAAAGGCGGTAATACGGTTATCCA
CAGAATCAGGGGATAACGCAGGAAAGAACATGTGAGCAAAAGGCCAGCAAAAGGCCAGGAACCGTAAAAA
GGCCGCGTTGCTGGCGTTTTTCCATAGGCTCCGCCCCCCTGACGAGCATCACAAAAATCGACGCTCAAGT
CAGAGGTGGCGAAACCCGACAGGACTATAAAGATACCAGGCGTTTCCCCCTGGAAGCTCCCTCGTGCGCT
CTCCTGTTCCGACCCTGCCGCTTACCGGATACCTGTCCGCCTTTCTCCCTTCGGGAAGCGTGGCGCTTTC
TCATAGCTCACGCTGTAGGTATCTCAGTTCGGTGTAGGTCGTTCGCTCCAAGCTGGGCTGTGTGCACGAA
CCCCCCGTTCAGCCCGACCGCTGCGCCTTATCCGGTAACTATCGTCTTGAGTCCAACCCGGTAAGACACG
ACTTATCGCCACTGGCAGCAGCCACTGGTAACAGGATTAGCAGAGCGAGGTATGTAGGCGGTGCTACAGA
GTTCTTGAAGTGGTGGCCTAACTACGGCTACACTAGAAGAACAGTATTTGGTATCTGCGCTCTGCTGAAG
CCAGTTACCTTCGGAAAAAGAGTTGGTAGCTCTTGATCCGGCAAACAAACCACCGCTGGTAGCGGTGGTT
TTTTTGTTTGCAAGCAGCAGATTACGCGCAGAAAAAAAGGATCTCAAGAAGATCCTTTGATCTTTTCTAC
GGGGTCTGACGCTCAGTGGAACGAAAACTCACGTTAAGGGATTTTGGTCATGAGATTATCAAAAAGGATC
TTCACCTAGATCCTTTTAAATTAAAAATGAAGTTTTAAATCAATCTAAAGTATATATGAGTAAACTTGGT
CTGACAGTTACCAATGCTTAATCAGTGAGGCACCTATCTCAGCGATCTGTCTATTTCGTTCATCCATAGT
TGCCTGACTCCCCGTCGTGTAGATAACTACGATACGGGAGGGCTTACCATCTGGCCCCAGTGCTGCAATG
ATACCGCGAGACCCACGCTCACCGGCTCCAGATTTATCAGCAATAAACCAGCCAGCCGGAAGGGCCGAGC
GCAGAAGTGGTCCTGCAACTTTATCCGCCTCCATCCAGTCTATTAATTGTTGCCGGGAAGCTAGAGTAAG
TAGTTCGCCAGTTAATAGTTTGCGCAACGTTGTTGCCATTGCTACAGGCATCGTGGTGTCACGCTCGTCG
TTTGGTATGGCTTCATTCAGCTCCGGTTCCCAACGATCAAGGCGAGTTACATGATCCCCCATGTTGTGCA
AAAAAGCGGTTAGCTCCTTCGGTCCTCCGATCGTTGTCAGAAGTAAGTTGGCCGCAGTGTTATCACTCAT
GGTTATGGCAGCACTGCATAATTCTCTTACTGTCATGCCATCCGTAAGATGCTTTTCTGTGACTGGTGAG
TACTCAACCAAGTCATTCTGAGAATAGTGTATGCGGCGACCGAGTTGCTCTTGCCCGGCGTCAATACGGG
ATAATACCGCGCCACATAGCAGAACTTTAAAAGTGCTCATCATTGGAAAACGTTCTTCGGGGCGAAAACT
CTCAAGGATCTTACCGCTGTTGAGATCCAGTTCGATGTAACCCACTCGTGCACCCAACTGATCTTCAGCA
TCTTTTACTTTCACCAGCGTTTCTGGGTGAGCAAAAACAGGAAGGCAAAATGCCGCAAAAAAGGGAATAA
GGGCGACACGGAAATGTTGAATACTCATACTCTTCCTTTTTCAATATTATTGAAGCATTTATCAGGGTTA
TTGTCTCATGAGCGGATACATATTTGAATGTATTTAGAAAAATAAACAAATAGGGGTTCCGCGCACATTT
CCCCGAAAAGTGCCACCTGACGTC
Features (pLannotate 1.2.2; 21 found; start..end, strand, type, name):
     28..80      -  misc_feature   bom (fragment): basis of mobility region from pBR322
    235..614     +  enhancer       CMV enhancer: human cytomegalovirus immediate early enhancer
    615..818     +  promoter       CMV promoter: human cytomegalovirus (CMV) immediate early promoter
    814..847     +  LTR            5' LTR (truncated) (fragment): truncated 5' long terminal repeat (LTR) from HIV-1
    863..881     +  promoter       T7 promoter: promoter for bacteriophage T7 RNA polymerase
    947..1717    +  CDS            miniTurbo: N-terminally truncated mutant of the E. coli biotin ligase BioID engineered for improved catalytic efficiency (Branon et al., 2018)
   1796..2116    +  CDS            DmrB: F36V mutant of FK506-binding protein FKBP12 binds synthetic ligands that do not bind wild-type FKBP
   2262..2486    +  polyA_signal   bGH poly(A) signal: bovine growth hormone polyadenylation signal
   2490..2511    +  promoter       SV40 promoter (fragment): SV40 enhancer and early promoter
   2532..2960    +  rep_origin     f1 ori (sequence partly withheld): f1 bacteriophage origin of replication; arrow indicates direction of (+) strand synthesis
   2974..3303    +  promoter       SV40 promoter: SV40 enhancer and early promoter
   3370..4161    +  CDS            neo: KKA2_KLEPN - Also known as kan, nptII. Experimental evidence at protein level: Swiss-Prot protein existence level 1. Resistance to kanamycin, neomycin, paromomycin, ribostamycin, butirosin and gentamicin B. From Klebsiella pneumoniae.
   4185..4343    +  CDS            ble (fragment): BLE_KLEPN - Experimental evidence at protein level: Swiss-Prot protein existence level 1. Binding protein with a strong affinity to the bleomycin family of antibiotics. Binds to CL990; an antimitotic-antibiotic compound. From Klebsiella pneumoniae.
   4338..4459    +  polyA_signal   SV40 poly(A) signal: SV40 polyadenylation signal
   4532..4548    -  protein_bind   lac operator: The lac repressor binds to the lac operator to inhibit transcription in E. coli. This inhibition can be relieved by adding lactose or isopropyl-β-D-thiogalactopyranoside (IPTG). lac repressor encoded by lacI
   4556..4586    -  promoter       lac promoter: promoter for the E. coli lac operon
   4601..4622    -  protein_bind   CAP binding site: CAP binding activates transcription in the presence of cAMP. E. coli catabolite activator protein
   4635..4727    -  CDS            lacI (fragment): lac repressor; lacI; The lac repressor binds to the lac operator to inhibit transcription in E. coli. This inhibition can be relieved by adding lactose or isopropyl-β-D-thiogalactopyranoside (IPTG).
   4910..5498    -  rep_origin     ori: high-copy-number ColE1/pMB1/pBR322/pUC origin of replication
   5669..6529    -  CDS            AmpR: β-lactamase; bla; confers resistance to ampicillin, carbenicillin, and related antibiotics
   6530..6634    -  promoter       AmpR promoter: bla
