[The description below was written by a language model from this plasmid's Addgene catalogue record and pLannotate feature annotations shown in this document.]
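Description:
pCDNA3.1(+) miniTurboID-6xGGSG linker-FKBPF36V-2xHA is a mammalian expression plasmid of about 6.7 kb built on the Invitrogen pcDNA3.1(+) backbone. It is maintained in E. coli as a high-copy plasmid through a ColE1/pUC-type origin and an ampicillin resistance (β-lactamase) gene. An f1 origin is also present. For selection in mammalian cells, an SV40 early promoter drives a neomycin phosphotransferase gene followed by an SV40 polyadenylation signal, allowing G418 selection of stable transfectants. Short annotated fragments such as bom, lac promoter/operator, lacI, ble and a truncated HIV-1 LTR hit appear to be backbone remnants or partial matches rather than functional modules.

The roughly 1.27 kb insert was cloned between HindIII and EcoRI, both of which are retained. It encodes a single fusion protein. miniTurbo, an N-terminally truncated, engineered E. coli biotin ligase with enhanced catalytic activity, is joined through a flexible 6xGGSG linker to the F36V mutant of human FKBP12, which binds synthetic "bumped" ligands that do not bind the wild-type protein. The fusion ends in a C-terminal 2xHA tag for detection; the linker and the tag are named in the catalogue entry but are not separately annotated in the feature table. The catalogue lists T7 as the promoter, but the feature table shows the CMV immediate-early enhancer and promoter upstream. This is the element that would drive transcription in mammalian cells, with the T7 promoter serving as a priming or in vitro transcription site and the bGH poly(A) signal terminating the transcript.

The construct belongs to the biotin targeting chimera (BioTAC) system for mapping small-molecule interactomes in situ. In this approach, recruitment of the biotin ligase through its FKBP F36V domain would allow proximity biotinylation of nearby proteins.
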