Addgene plasmid #200641: pCDNA3.1(+) miniTurboID-6xGGSG linker-FKBPF36V-2xHA
Purpose: Expresses miniTurboID-FKBPF36V-2xHA in mammalian cells.
Depositing lab: Justin English & Fleur Ferguson. Depositing organization: University of California, San Diego (UCSD). Publication: A biotin targeting chimera (BioTAC) system to map small molecule interactomes in situ. Tao AJ, Jiang J, Gadbois GE, Goyal P, Boyle BT, Mumby EJ, Myers SA, English JG, Ferguson FM. Nat Commun. 2023 Dec 4;14(1):8016. doi: 10.1038/s41467-023-43507-5. PubMed 38049406.
Backbone
  Vector backbone: pCDNA3.1(+)
  Backbone manufacturer: Invitrogen
  Backbone size w/o insert (bp): 5428
  Total vector size (bp): 6662
  Vector type: Mammalian Expression
  Selectable markers: Neomycin (select with G418)
Growth in bacteria
  Bacterial resistance: Ampicillin, 100 μg/mL
  Growth temperature: 37°C
  Growth strain: DH5alpha
  Copy number: High Copy
Gene/Insert
  Gene/Insert name: miniTurboID-6xGGSG linker-FKBPF36V-2xHA
  Species: H. sapiens (human), Synthetic
  Insert size (bp): 1269
  Promoter: T7
  Tag / fusion protein: HA-tag (C terminal on insert)
  Cloning method: Restriction Enzyme; 5′ cloning site HindIII (not destroyed); 3′ cloning site EcoRI (not destroyed)
  Sequencing primers: 5′ T7; 3′ BGH Reverse
Terms and licenses: Academic/Nonprofit Terms; Industry Terms: Not Available to Industry
Depositor comments: Please visit https://doi.org/10.1101/2023.08.21.554211 for bioRxiv preprint.
How to cite: pCDNA3.1(+) miniTurboID-6xGGSG linker-FKBPF36V-2xHA was a gift from Justin English & Fleur Ferguson (Addgene plasmid # 200641 ; http://n2t.net/addgene:200641 ; RRID:Addgene_200641)
